Addgene plasmid #33120: Δ741-752Δconst-GFP
Depositing lab: Greg Phillips. Depositing organization: Icahn School of Medicine at Mount Sinai. Publication: A variable cytoplasmic domain segment is necessary for gamma-protocadherin trafficking and tubulation in the endosome/lysosome pathway. O'Leary R, Reilly J, Hanson HH, Kang S, Lou N, Phillips GR. Mol Biol Cell. 2011 Sep 14. 10.1091/mbc.E11-04-0283 PubMed 21917590.
Backbone
  Vector backbone: pEGFP-N1
  Backbone manufacturer: Clontech
  Backbone size w/o insert (bp): 4700
  Vector type: Mammalian Expression
Growth in bacteria
  Bacterial resistance: Kanamycin, 50 μg/mL
  Growth temperature: 37°C
  Growth strain: DH5alpha
  Copy number: High Copy
Gene/Insert
  Gene/Insert name: Pcdh-γA3 (alt name: protocadherin γA3)
  Species: M. musculus (mouse)
  Mutation: Deletion of aa 741-752 along with the entire constant domain
  Entrez Gene: Pcdhga3
  Promoter: CMV
  Tag / fusion protein: EGFP (C terminal on backbone)
  Cloning method: Restriction Enzyme; 5′ cloning site None (unknown if destroyed); 3′ cloning site None (unknown if destroyed)
  Sequencing primers: 5′ CMV-Fwd; 3′ EGFP-N
Terms and licenses: Academic/Nonprofit Terms; Industry Terms: Not Available to Industry
How to cite: Δ741-752Δconst-GFP was a gift from Greg Phillips (Addgene plasmid # 33120 ; http://n2t.net/addgene:33120 ; RRID:Addgene_33120)
