[The description below was written by a language model from this plasmid's Addgene catalogue record.]
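Description:
Δ741-752Δconst-GFP is a mammalian expression plasmid built on the Clontech pEGFP-N1 backbone (about 4.7 kb without insert). It is maintained as a high-copy plasmid in E. coli under kanamycin selection. No feature table accompanies the record, so individual backbone elements beyond the promoter, tag and bacterial resistance are not itemised, and the restriction sites used for cloning are not recorded.

The insert is a mutant form of mouse protocadherin γA3 (Pcdhga3), placed downstream of the CMV immediate-early promoter for strong constitutive expression in transfected mammalian cells. The coding sequence is joined in frame to the backbone's EGFP, giving a protein with the fluorescent tag at its C terminus. Two alterations are combined: residues 741-752 are deleted, and the entire constant domain is also removed. In γ-protocadherins, the constant domain is the cytoplasmic portion shared among family members. What remains of the intracellular tail therefore comes from the variable, isoform-specific part of the protein, minus the short deleted stretch.

The associated study concerns a variable cytoplasmic domain segment needed for γ-protocadherin trafficking and tubulation in the endosome/lysosome pathway. In that context, this construct most likely serves as one of a series of deletion mutants for mapping that segment. The EGFP fusion would let the localisation of the truncated protein be followed by fluorescence microscopy and compared with other versions of the protein. The record itself does not state the phenotype produced by this particular deletion.
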