>Addgene plasmid #33120 | Δ741-752Δconst-GFP | addgene partial sequence | sequence record 41135 | EGFP-N
GCTCCTCGCCCTTGCTCACCATGGTGGCGACCGGTCCCTGAGGCAGCGTGGGGTCTTCTTTCGTTTCAAG
TAAATCTTGAGGTATTATAAGAGGCTCGCTTTTCCCACAGCTCTCCTGGCTGATGAGCGTGTCTGCGTAG
TTGGGTTGTGGGAAGATCAGGTGACTCTTCCGAGAGCCTGCGGTAAGTGAAACATCTAGACCCACAAAGT
GAGAGGCTGGTATGCCAGCCAATCCATTTCCTGAAGCCTGTAGGCGTGATGAGTACCAACGTCGAAGCCT
AAGGGCCAGCAGCACAATGACAAAGGCCAGGAAGATGCAGGAGACCACAGCCACTGCCACCACCAGGTAG
AGTGTCAGGTCTGAATTTTGGGGGTTAGCAGGGGTATGGATGCTTTCCAGGTCCCCCAGGATGTCAGGAA
TGCTGTCAGCCACTGCTATGGTGAGCGTGACAGTGGCGGAGAGAGGAGGCTGGCCGTGGTCCTGCACGGC
CACCACCAGGCTCTGCTTGAGAGCATCTCTGTCCAGCAGGGCCCGAGCAGTGCGTACCTCTCCTGTGTGC
AGCCCTACTGAGAAGAGCCCTGGCTCACTGGCCTTGAGCAGGCGGTAGGACAGCCAGGCGTTCTGTCCTG
AGTCTTTGTCTACTGCCACCACTTTGGTCACCAGGTATCCAGGATCTGCAGAGCGGGGTGCCAACTCAAC
CCCTGTGGAACCGTCTACTGGGAGGGTCGGATACAGGATCTCAGGTGTGTTGTCATTCTGGTCCAGCACA
AATAGGTTCAGTGTTGTGTTGCTGCTCAGTGGA
