>Addgene plasmid #33120 | Δ741-752Δconst-GFP | addgene partial sequence | sequence record 41136 | mPcdhga3-F (5' GGACCTGGAAAGCATCCATA 3')
GACCTGACACTCTACCTGGTGGTGGCAGTGGCTGTGGTCTCCTGCATCTTCCTGGCCTTTGTCATTGTGC
TGCTGGCCCTTAGGCTTCGACGTTGGTACTCATCACGCCTACAGGCTTCAGGAAATGGATTGGCTGGCAT
ACCAGCCTCTCACTTTGTGGGTCTAGATGTTTCACTTACCGCAGGCTCTCGGAAGAGTCACCTGATCTTC
CCACAACCCAACTACGCAGACACGCTCATCAGCCAGGAGAGCTGTGGGAAAAGCGAGCCTCTTATAATAC
CTCAAGATTTACTTGAAACGAAAGAAGACCCCACGCTGCCTCAGGGACCGGTCGCCACCATGGTGAGCAA
GGGCGAGGAGCTGTTCACCGGGGTGGTGCCCATCCTGGTCGAGCTGGACGGCGACGTAAACGGCCACAAG
TTCAGCGTGTCCGGCGAGGGCGAGGGCGATGCCACCTACGGCAAGCTGACCCTGAAGTTCATCTGCACCA
CCGGCAAGCTGCCCGTGCCCTGGCCCACCCTCGTGACCACCCTGACCTACGGCGTGCAGTGCTTCAGCCG
CTACCCCGACCACATGAAGCAGCACGACTTCTTCAAGTCCGCCATGCCCGAAGGCTACGTCCAGGAGCGC
ACCATCTTCTTCAAGGACGACGGCAACTACAAGACCCGCGCCGAGGTGAAGTTCGAGGGCGACACCCTGG
TGAACCGCATCGAGCTGAAGGGCATCGACTTCAAGGAGGACGGCAACATCCTGGGGCACAAGCTGGAGTA
CAACTACAACAGCCACAACGTCTATATCATGGCCGACAAGCAGAAGAACGGCATCAAGGTGAACTTCAAG
ATCCGCCACAACATCGAGGACGGCAGCGTGCAGCTCGCCGACCACTACCAGCAGAACA
